>Addgene plasmid #118264 | pZH_mPP7cp_ECFP | addgene full sequence | sequence record 229507 | Addgene NGS Result
TCGCGCGTTTCGGTGATGACGGTGAAAACCTCTGACACATGCAGCTCCCGGAGACGGTCACAGCTTGTCT
GTAAGCGGATGCCGGGAGCAGACAAGCCCGTCAGGGCGCGTCAGCGGGTGTTGGCGGGTGTCGGGGCTGG
CTTAACTATGCGGCATCAGAGCAGATTGTACTGAGAGTGCACCATATGTCCCTATCAGTGATAGAGATTG
ACATCCCTATCAGTGATAGAGATACTGAGCACATCAGCAGGACGCACTGACCGAATTCATTAAAGAGGAG
AAAGGTACCGCATGTCTAAAACTATCGTGCTGTCTGTTGGTGAAGCAACCCGCACCCTGACTGAAATTCA
GTCTACTGCTGATCGCCAAATCTTCGAAGAAAAAGTTGGTCCGCTGGTTGGCCGTCTGCGTCTGACTGCT
TCCCTGCGTCAGAACGGCGCGAAGACCGCGTATCGCGTTAATCTGAAACTGGATCAAGCGGACGTAGTGG
ACTCTGGTCTGCCGAAAGTTCGCTACACGCAGGTGTGGTCTCACGACGTTACCATCGTTGCTAATTCCAC
CGAAGCCAGCCGTAAGTCCCTCTACGACCTCACCAAGAGCCTGGTTGCAACCTCTCAGGTTGAGGATCTG
GTGGTCAACCTGGTACCACTGGGCCGCCCGCCGGTTGCCACCATGGTGAGCAAGGGCGAGGAGCTGTTCA
CCGGGGTGGTGCCCATCCTGGTCGAGCTGGACGGCGACGTAAACGGCCACAAGTTCAGCGTGTCCGGCGA
GGGCGAGGGCGATGCCACCTACGGCAAGCTGACCCTGAAGTTCATCTGCACCACCGGCAAGCTGCCCGTG
CCCTGGCCCACCCTCGTGACCACCCTGACCTGGGGCGTGCAGTGCTTCAGCCGCTACCCCGACCACATGA
AGCAGCACGACTTCTTCAAGTCCGCCATGCCCGAAGGCTACGTCCAGGAGCGCACCATCTTCTTCAAGGA
CGACGGCAACTACAAGACCCGCGCCGAGGTGAAGTTCGAGGGCGACACCCTGGTGAACCGCATCGAGCTG
AAGGGCATCGACTTCAAGGAGGACGGCAACATCCTGGGGCACAAGCTGGAGTACAACTACATCAGCCACA
ACGTCTATATCACCGCCGACAAGCAGAAGAACGGCATCAAGGCCAACTTCAAGATCCGCCACAACATCGA
GGACGGCAGCGTGCAGCTCGCCGACCACTACCAGCAGAACACCCCCATCGGCGACGGCCCCGTGCTGCTG
CCCGACAACCACTACCTGAGCACCCAGTCCGCCCTGAGCAAAGACCCCAACGAGAAGCGCGATCACATGG
TCCTGCTGGAGTTCGTGACCGCCGCCGGGATCACTCTCGGCATGGATGAACTGTATAAGTAATAATCTAG
CAGGAGGATTTCACCATGTCTAGATTAGATAAAAGTAAAGTGATTAACAGCGCATTAGAGCTGCTTAATG
AGGTCGGAATCGAAGGTTTAACAACCCGTAAACTCGCCCAGAAGCTAGGTGTAGAGCAGCCTACATTGTA
TTGGCATGTAAAAAATAAGCGGGCTTTGCTCGACGCCTTAGCCATTGAGATGTTAGATAGGCACCATACT
CACTTTTGCCCTTTAGAAGGGGAAAGCTGGCAAGATTTTTTACGTAATAACGCTAAAAGTTTTAGATGTG
CTTTACTAAGTCATCGCGATGGAGCAAAAGTACATTTAGGTACACGGCCTACAGAAAAACAGTATGAAAC
TCTCGAAAATCAATTAGCCTTTTTATGCCAACAAGGTTTTTCACTAGAGAATGCATTATATGCACTCAGC
GCTGTGGGGCATTTTACTTTAGGTTGCGTATTGGAAGATCAAGAGCATCAAGTCGCTAAAGAAGAAAGGG
AAACACCTACTACTGATAGTATGCCGCCATTATTACGACAAGCTATCGAATTATTTGATCACCAAGGTGC
AGAGCCAGCCTTCTTATTCGGCCTTGAATTGATCATCTGCGGATTAGAAAAACAACTTAAATGTGAAAGT
GGGTCTTAATAACTGCAGCCCGGGGGATCCCATGGTACGCGTGCTAGAGGCATCAAATAAAACGAAAGGC
TCAGTCGAAAGACTGGGCCTTTCGTTTTATAAGCTTGGCGTAATCATGGTCATAGCTGTTTCCTGTGTGA
AATTGTTATCCGCTCACAATTCCACACAACATACGAGCCGGAAGCATAAAGTGTAAAGCCTGGGGTGCCT
AATGAGTGAGCTAACTCACATTAATTGCGTTGCGCTCACTGCCCGCTTTCCAGTCGGGAAACCTGTCGTG
CCAGCTGCATTAATGAATCGGCCAACGCGCGGGGAGAGGCGGTTTGCGTATTGGGCGCTCTTCCGCTTCC
TCGCTCACTGACTCGCTGCGCTCGGTCGTTCGGCTGCGGCGAGCGGTATCAGCTCACTCAAAGGCGGTAA
TACGGTTATCCACAGAATCAGGGGATAACGCAGGAAAGAACATGTGAGCAAAAGGCCAGCAAAAGGCCAG
GAACCGTAAAAAGGCGCGCTAGCGGAGTGTATACTGGCTTACTATGTTGGCACTGATGAGGGTGTCAGTG
AAGTGCTTCATGTGGCAGGAGAAAAAAGGCTGCACCGGTGCGTCAGCAGAATATGTGATACAGGATATAT
TCCGCTTCCTCGCTCACTGACTCGCTACGCTCGGTCGTTCGACTGCGGCGAGCGGAAATGGCTTACGAAC
GGGGCGGAGATTTCCTGGAAGATGCCAGGAAGATACTTAACAGGGAAGTGAGAGGGCCGCGGCAAAGCCG
TTTTTCCATAGGCTCCGCCCCCCTGACAAGCATCACGAAATCTGACGCTCAAATCAGTGGTGGCGAAACC
CGACAGGACTATAAAGATACCAGGCGTTTCCCCCTGGCGGCTCCCTCGTGCGCTCTCCTGTTCCTGCCTT
TCGGTTTACCGGTGTCATTCCGCTGTTATGGCCGCGTTTGTCTCATTCCACGCCTGACACTCAGTTCCGG
GTAGGCAGTTCGCTCCAAGCTGGACTGTATGCACGAACCCCCCGTTCAGTCCGACCGCTGCGCCTTATCC
GGTAACTATCGTCTTGAGTCCAACCCGGAAAGACATGCAAAAGCACCACTGGCAGCAGCCACTGGTAATT
GATTTAGAGGAGTTAGTCTTGAAGTCATGCGCCGGTTAAGGCTAAACTGAAAGGACAAGTTTTGGTGACT
GCGCTCCTCCAAGCCAGTTACCTCGGTTCAAAGAGTTGGTAGCTCAGAGAACCTTCGAAAAACCGCCCTG
CAAGGCGGTTTTTTCGTTTTCAGAGCAAGAGATTACGCGCAGACCAAAACGATCTCAAGAAGATCATCTT
ATTAATCAGATAAAATATAGATCTTTTCTACGGGGTCTGACGCTCAGTGGAACGAAAACTCACGTTAAGG
GATTTTGGTCATGAGATTATCAAAAAGGATCTTCACCTAGATCCTTTTAAATTAAAAATGAAGTTTTAAA
TCAATCTAAAGTATATATGAGTAAACTTGGTCTGACAGTTACCAATGCTTAATCAGTGAGGCACCTATCT
CAGCGATCTGTCTATTTCGTTCATCCATAGTTGCCTGACTCCCCGTCGTGTAGATAACTACGATACGGGA
GGGCTTACCATCTGGCCCCAGTGCTGCAATGATACCGCGAGACCCACGCTCACCGGCTCCAGATTTATCA
GCAATAAACCAGCCAGCCGGAAGGGCCGAGCGCAGAAGTGGTCCTGCAACTTTATCCGCCTCCATCCAGT
CTATTAATTGTTGCCGGGAAGCTAGAGTAAGTAGTTCGCCAGTTAATAGTTTGCGCAACGTTGTTGCCAT
TGCTACAGGCATCGTGGTGTCACGCTCGTCGTTTGGTATGGCTTCATTCAGCTCCGGTTCCCAACGATCA
AGGCGAGTTACATGATCCCCCATGTTGTGCAAAAAAGCGGTTAGCTCCTTCGGTCCTCCGATCGTTGTCA
GAAGTAAGTTGGCCGCAGTGTTATCACTCATGGTTATGGCAGCACTGCATAATTCTCTTACTGTCATGCC
ATCCGTAAGATGCTTTTCTGTGACTGGTGAGTACTCAACCAAGTCATTCTGAGAATAGTGTATGCGGCGA
CCGAGTTGCTCTTGCCCGGCGTCAATACGGGATAATACCGCGCCACATAGCAGAACTTTAAAAGTGCTCA
TCATTGGAAAACGTTCTTCGGGGCGAAAACTCTCAAGGATCTTACCGCTGTTGAGATCCAGTTCGATGTA
ACCCACTCGTGCACCCAACTGATCTTCAGCATCTTTTACTTTCACCAGCGTTTCTGGGTGAGCAAAAACA
GGAAGGCAAAATGCCGCAAAAAAGGGAATAAGGGCGACACGGAAATGTTGAATACTCATACTCTTCCTTT
TTCAATATTATTGAAGCATTTATCAGGGTTATTGTCTCATGAGCGGATACATATTTGAATGTATTTAGAA
AAATAAACAAATAGGGGTTCCGCGCACATTTCCCCGAAAAGTGCCACCTGACGTCTAAGAAACCATTATT
ATCATGACATTAACCTATAAAAATAGGCGTATCACGAGGCCCTTTCGTC
Features (pLannotate 1.2.2; 18 found; start..end, strand, type, name):
    137..188     +  misc_feature   bom (fragment): basis of mobility region from pBR322
    189..262     +  promoter       PLtetO-1 promoter: modified phage lambda PL promoter with tet operator sites (Lutz and Bujard, 1997)
    295..657     +  CDS            COAT_BPPP7: Experimental evidence at protein level: Swiss-Prot protein existence level 1. Forms the phage shell; binds to the phage RNA. From Pseudomonas phage PP7 (Bacteriophage PP7).
    673..1389    +  CDS            ECFP: ECFP is a basic (constitutively fluorescent) cyan fluorescent protein published in 1996, derived from Aequorea victoria. It has low acid sensitivity.
   1416..2036    +  CDS            tetR: TETR2_ECOLX - Experimental evidence at protein level: Swiss-Prot protein existence level 1. TetR is the repressor of the tetracycline resistance element; its N-terminal region forms a helix-turn-helix structure and binds DNA. Binding of tetracycline to TetR reduces the repressor affinity for the tetracycline resistance gene (tetA) promoter operator sites. From Escherichia coli.
   2043..2060    -  misc_feature   MCS (fragment): pBluescript multiple cloning site
   2084..2130    +  terminator     rrnB T1 terminator: transcription terminator T1 from the E. coli rrnB gene
   2173..2189    -  protein_bind   lac operator: The lac repressor binds to the lac operator to inhibit transcription in E. coli. This inhibition can be relieved by adding lactose or isopropyl-β-D-thiogalactopyranoside (IPTG). lac repressor encoded by lacI
   2197..2227    -  promoter       lac promoter: promoter for the E. coli lac operon
   2242..2263    -  protein_bind   CAP binding site: CAP binding activates transcription in the presence of cAMP. E. coli catabolite activator protein
   2276..2368    -  CDS            lacI (fragment): lac repressor; lacI; The lac repressor binds to the lac operator to inhibit transcription in E. coli. This inhibition can be relieved by adding lactose or isopropyl-β-D-thiogalactopyranoside (IPTG).
   2370..2503    -  rep_origin     RSF ori (fragment): Plasmids containing the RSF 1030 origin of replication can be propagated in E. coli cells that contain additional plasmids with compatible origins.
   2540..2561    +  misc_feature   bom (fragment): basis of mobility region from pBR322
   2660..2715    -  rep_origin     RSF ori (fragment): Plasmids containing the RSF 1030 origin of replication can be propagated in E. coli cells that contain additional plasmids with compatible origins.
   2803..3348    -  rep_origin     p15A ori: Plasmids containing the medium-copy-number p15A origin of replication can be propagated in E. coli cells that contain a second plasmid with the ColE1 origin.
   3539..4399    -  CDS            AmpR: β-lactamase; bla; confers resistance to ampicillin, carbenicillin, and related antibiotics
   4400..4504    -  promoter       AmpR promoter: bla
   4599..35      +  CDS            rop (fragment) (across the origin): Rop protein, which maintains plasmids at low copy number; rop
