[The description below was written by a language model from this plasmid's Addgene catalogue record and pLannotate feature annotations shown in this document.]
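Description:
pZH_mPP7cp_ECFP is a 4.6 kb bacterial expression plasmid, listed as built on a pBAD33 backbone by Gibson assembly, for low-noise, tetracycline-inducible production of a fluorescent RNA-binding protein in E. coli. It replicates from a p15A origin, which is compatible with ColE1-type plasmids and so allows co-maintenance with a second construct. The record classes it as low copy. Selection is by ampicillin through the bla gene under its own promoter. The annotation also picks up short fragments of bom, rop, RSF origin and lacI, along with a lac promoter/operator and CAP site on the reverse strand. These appear to be backbone remnants rather than functional parts of the design.

The payload is driven by the PLtetO-1 promoter, a phage lambda PL derivative carrying tet operator sites. Downstream lies the coat protein of Pseudomonas phage PP7 (the "mPP7cp" variant; the record does not explain what the "m" modification is), followed after a short gap by ECFP, a cyan Aequorea victoria fluorescent protein, consistent with the fusion named in the catalogue entry. Immediately after ECFP, on the same strand and before the rrnB T1 terminator, sits a tetR coding sequence with no separate promoter annotated. This layout suggests that the repressor is co-transcribed with the fusion, so that TetR represses its own promoter. Negative autoregulation of this kind reduces cell-to-cell variability, which would fit the stated low-noise purpose, and induction occurs when tetracycline-class inducers release TetR from the operators.

PP7 coat protein binds its cognate phage RNA, so fluorescent fusions of this type are commonly used to label transcripts carrying PP7 binding sites in living cells. The record itself states only the expression purpose.
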