Addgene plasmid #118264: pZH_mPP7cp_ECFP
Purpose: Low-noise, tetracycline inducible expression of mPP7cp-ECFP
Depositing lab: Zach Hensel. Depositing organization: Universidade Nova de Lisboa, Instituto de Tecnologia Quimica e Biologica Antonio Xavier NOVA (ITQB NOVA).
Backbone
  Vector backbone: pBAD33
  Vector type: Bacterial Expression
Growth in bacteria
  Bacterial resistance: Ampicillin, 100 μg/mL
  Growth temperature: 37°C
  Growth strain: DH5alpha
  Copy number: Low Copy
Gene/Insert
  Gene/Insert name: mPP7cp-ECFP
  Promoter: pLtetO-1
  Cloning method: Gibson Cloning
  Sequencing primers: 5′ CTATGCGGCATCAGAGCAG
Terms and licenses: Academic/Nonprofit Terms; Industry Terms: Not Available to Industry
How to cite: pZH_mPP7cp_ECFP was a gift from Zach Hensel (Addgene plasmid # 118264 ; http://n2t.net/addgene:118264 ; RRID:Addgene_118264)
